>Addgene plasmid #126150 | pBbE11k-RFP | addgene full sequence | sequence record 247150 | Addgene NGS Result
GACGTCTTTACGGCTAGCTCAGTCCTAGGTATTATGCTAGCAGGTTTAATCGAATTCAAAAGATCTTTTA
AGAAGGAGATATACATATGGCGAGTAGCGAAGACGTTATCAAAGAGTTCATGCGTTTCAAAGTTCGTATG
GAAGGTTCCGTTAACGGTCACGAGTTCGAAATCGAAGGTGAAGGTGAAGGTCGTCCGTACGAAGGTACCC
AGACCGCTAAACTGAAAGTTACCAAAGGTGGTCCGCTGCCGTTCGCTTGGGACATCCTGTCCCCGCAGTT
CCAGTACGGTTCCAAAGCTTACGTTAAACACCCGGCTGACATCCCGGACTACCTGAAACTGTCCTTCCCG
GAAGGTTTCAAATGGGAACGTGTTATGAACTTCGAAGACGGTGGTGTTGTTACCGTTACCCAGGACTCCT
CCCTGCAAGACGGTGAGTTCATCTACAAAGTTAAACTGCGTGGTACCAACTTCCCGTCCGACGGTCCGGT
TATGCAGAAAAAAACCATGGGTTGGGAAGCTTCCACCGAACGTATGTACCCGGAAGACGGTGCTCTGAAA
GGTGAAATCAAAATGCGTCTGAAACTGAAAGACGGTGGTCACTACGACGCTGAAGTTAAAACCACCTACA
TGGCTAAAAAACCGGTTCAGCTGCCGGGTGCTTACAAAACCGACATCAAACTGGACATCACCTCCCACAA
CGAAGACTACACCATCGTTGAACAGTACGAACGTGCTGAAGGTCGTCACTCCACCGGTGCTTAAGGATCC
AAACTCGAGTAAGGATCTCCAGGCATCAAATAAAACGAAAGGCTCAGTCGAAAGACTGGGCCTTTCGTTT
TATCTGTTGTTTGTCGGTGAACGCTCTCTACTAGAGTCACACTGGCTCACCTTCGGGTGGGCCTTTCTGC
GTTTATACCTAGGGCGTTCGGCTGCGGCGAGCGGTATCAGCTCACTCAAAGGCGGTAATACGGTTATCCA
CAGAATCAGGGGATAACGCAGGAAAGAACATGTGAGCAAAAGGCCAGCAAAAGGCCAGGAACCGTAAAAA
GGCCGCGTTGCTGGCGTTTTTCCATAGGCTCCGCCCCCCTGACGAGCATCACAAAAATCGACGCTCAAGT
CAGAGGTGGCGAAACCCGACAGGACTATAAAGATACCAGGCGTTTCCCCCTGGAAGCTCCCTCGTGCGCT
CTCCTGTTCCGACCCTGCCGCTTACCGGATACCTGTCCGCCTTTCTCCCTTCGGGAAGCGTGGCGCTTTC
TCATAGCTCACGCTGTAGGTATCTCAGTTCGGTGTAGGTCGTTCGCTCCAAGCTGGGCTGTGTGCACGAA
CCCCCCGTTCAGCCCGACCGCTGCGCCTTATCCGGTAACTATCGTCTTGAGTCCAACCCGGTAAGACACG
ACTTATCGCCACTGGCAGCAGCCACTGGTAACAGGATTAGCAGAGCGAGGTATGTAGGCGGTGCTACAGA
GTTCTTGAAGTGGTGGCCTAACTACGGCTACACTAGAAGGACAGTATTTGGTATCTGCGCTCTGCTGAAG
CCAGTTACCTTCGGAAAAAGAGTTGGTAGCTCTTGATCCGGCAAACAAACCACCGCTGGTAGCGGTGGTT
TTTTTGTTTGCAAGCAGCAGATTACGCGCAGAAAAAAAGGATCTCAAGAAGATCCTTTGATCTTTTCTAC
GGGGTCTGACGCTCAGTGGAACGAAAACTCACGTTAAGGGATTTTGGTCATGACTAGTGCTTGGATTCTC
ACCAATAAAAAACGCCCGGCGGCAACCGAGCGTTCTGAACAAATCCAGATGGAGTTCTGAGGTCATTACT
GGATCTATCAACAGGAGTCCAAGCGAGCTCTCGAACCCCAGAGTCCCGCTCAGAAGAACTCGTCAAGAAG
GCGATAGAAGGCGATGCGCTGCGAATCGGGAGCGGCGATACCGTAAAGCACGAGGAAGCGGTCAGCCCAT
TCGCCGCCAAGCTCTTCAGCAATATCACGGGTAGCCAACGCTATGTCCTGATAGCGGTCCGCCACACCCA
GCCGGCCACAGTCGATGAATCCAGAAAAGCGGCCATTTTCCACCATGATATTCGGCAAGCAGGCATCGCC
ATGGGTCACGACGAGATCCTCGCCGTCGGGCATGCGCGCCTTGAGCCTGGCGAACAGTTCGGCTGGCGCG
AGCCCCTGATGCTCTTCGTCCAGATCATCCTGATCGACAAGACCGGCTTCCATCCGAGTACGTGCTCGCT
CGATGCGATGTTTCGCTTGGTGGTCGAATGGGCAGGTAGCCGGATCAAGCGTATGCAGCCGCCGCATTGC
ATCAGCCATGATGGATACTTTCTCGGCAGGAGCAAGGTGAGATGACAGGAGATCCTGCCCCGGCACTTCG
CCCAATAGCAGCCAGTCCCTTCCCGCTTCAGTGACAACGTCGAGCACAGCTGCGCAAGGAACGCCCGTCG
TGGCCAGCCACGATAGCCGCGCTGCCTCGTCCTGCAGTTCATTCAGGGCACCGGACAGGTCGGTCTTGAC
AAAAAGAACCGGGCGCCCCTGCGCTGACAGCCGGAACACGGCGGCATCAGAGCAGCCGATTGTCTGTTGT
GCCCAGTCATAGCCGAATAGCCTCTCCACCCAAGCGGCCGGAGAACCTGCGTGCAATCCATCTTGTTCAA
TCATGCGAAACGATCCTCATCCTGTCTCTTGATCAGATCATGATCCCCTGCGCCATCAGATCCTTGGCGG
CAAGAAAGCCATCCAGTTTACTTTGCAGGGCTTCCCAACCTTACCAGAGGGCGCCCCAGCTGGCAATTCC
Features (pLannotate 1.2.2; 8 found; start..end, strand, type, name):
     13..41      +  promoter       J23119 promoter (fragment): bacterial promoter (Registry of Standard Biological Parts BBa J23119)
     87..764     +  CDS            mRFP1: monomeric derivative of DsRed (Campbell et al., 2002)
    797..868     +  terminator     rrnB T1 terminator: transcription terminator T1 from the E. coli rrnB gene
    884..911     +  terminator     T7Te terminator: phage T7 early transcription terminator
   1069..1657    -  rep_origin     ori: high-copy-number ColE1/pMB1/pBR322/pUC origin of replication
   1745..1839    -  terminator     lambda t0 terminator: transcription terminator from phage lambda
   1873..2664    -  CDS            neo: KKA2_KLEPN - Also known as kan, nptII. Experimental evidence at protein level: Swiss-Prot protein existence level 1. Resistance to kanamycin, neomycin, paromomycin, ribostamycin, butirosin and gentamicin B. From Klebsiella pneumoniae.
   2696..9       -  CDS            tnpA (fragment) (across the origin): TN5P_ECOLX - Also known as tnp. Experimental evidence at protein level: Swiss-Prot protein existence level 1. Mediates transposition of transposon Tn5 by a 'cut and paste' mechanism. First, the monomeric transposase binds the 19 bp inverted DNA repeats flanking the transposon. Then, dimerization of the DNA- bound transposase creates a synaptic DNA complex. After nicking of the first DNA strand, excision of the transposon proceeds through a series of intermediates. The transposase then mediates the insertion of the transposon at a new site by strand transfer. The activity of the wild- type tran
