[The description below was written by a language model from this plasmid's Addgene catalogue record and pLannotate feature annotations shown in this document.]
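Description:
pBbE11k-RFP is a small bacterial expression plasmid of the BglBrick-compatible pBb series, built for constitutive gene expression in Escherichia coli and catalogued as a synthetic biology vector. The sequenced record is about 2.8 kb. The plasmid replicates from a high-copy ColE1/pMB1-type origin and is selected with kanamycin through the neo (nptII) aminoglycoside phosphotransferase gene, which is followed by a lambda t0 terminator. A short fragment annotated as Tn5 transposase sits just upstream of the resistance gene and spans the sequence origin. It is most likely residual sequence carried along with the Tn5-derived kanamycin cassette rather than a functional transposase, though the record does not comment on it.

The payload is a 678 bp synthetic RFP coding sequence, identified by annotation as mRFP1, the monomeric DsRed derivative. It is driven by a constitutive Anderson-family sigma-70 promoter, so no inducer or plasmid-encoded repressor is involved. The catalogue names this promoter J23150, whereas the automated annotation labels the region as a fragment of J23119. The two belong to the same closely related promoter family, so the partial match probably reflects sequence similarity, and the depositor's designation should be taken as the intended identity. Transcription of the reporter ends at a tandem rrnB T1 and T7Te terminator pair, which insulates the origin and marker from read-through.

The RFP acts as a fluorescent readout of promoter and vector strength, and in BglBrick-style vectors it also serves as a replaceable placeholder for a gene of interest. The associated publication describes a tool for selecting and predicting E. coli expression vectors, consistent with this plasmid being one member of a characterised vector set. The depositor notes that it was assembled by In-Fusion cloning.
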