Addgene plasmid #126150: pBbE11k-RFP
Purpose: Constitutive expression vector for Escherichia coli. BglBrick compatible.
Depositing lab: Nigel Scrutton. Depositing organization: University of Manchester. Publication: SelProm: A Queryable and Predictive Expression Vector Selection Tool for Escherichia coli. Jervis AJ, Carbonell P, Taylor S, Sung R, Dunstan MS, Robinson CJ, Breitling R, Takano E, Scrutton NS. ACS Synth Biol. 2019 Mar 18. doi: 10.1021/acssynbio.8b00399. PubMed 30870592.
Backbone
  Vector backbone: pBb
  Backbone size w/o insert (bp): 2181
  Vector type: Bacterial Expression, Synthetic Biology
Growth in bacteria
  Bacterial resistance: Kanamycin, 50 μg/mL
  Growth temperature: 37°C
  Growth strain: DH5alpha
  Copy number: High Copy
Gene/Insert
  Gene/Insert name: RFP
  Species: Synthetic
  Insert size (bp): 678
  Promoter: J23150
  Cloning method: Unknown
  Sequencing primers: 5′ CTGCGCCATCAGATCCTTGG
Terms and licenses: Academic/Nonprofit Terms; Industry Terms: Not Available to Industry
Depositor comments: Cloning method was In-Fusion.
How to cite: pBbE11k-RFP was a gift from Nigel Scrutton (Addgene plasmid # 126150 ; http://n2t.net/addgene:126150 ; RRID:Addgene_126150)
